>Addgene plasmid #142694 | TFORF0818 | addgene full sequence | sequence record 391458 | Addgene NGS Result
TTAATGTAGTCTTATGCAATACTCTTGTAGTCTTGCAACATGGTAACGATGAGTTAGCAACATGCCTTAC
AAGGAGAGAAAAAGCACCGTGCATGCCGATTGGTGGAAGTAAGGTGGTACGATCGTGCCTTATTAGGAAG
GCAACAGACGGGTCTGACATGGATTGGACGAACCACTGAATTGCCGCATTGCAGAGATATTGTATTTAAG
TGCCTAGCTCGATACATAAACGGGTCTCTCTGGTTAGACCAGATCTGAGCCTGGGAGCTCTCTGGCTAAC
TAGGGAACCCACTGCTTAAGCCTCAATAAAGCTTGCCTTGAGTGCTTCAAGTAGTGTGTGCCCGTCTGTT
GTGTGACTCTGGTAACTAGAGATCCCTCAGACCCTTTTAGTCAGTGTGGAAAATCTCTAGCAGTGGCGCC
CGAACAGGGACTTGAAAGCGAAAGGGAAACCAGAGGAGCTCTCTCGACGCAGGACTCGGCTTGCTGAAGC
GCGCACGGCAAGAGGCGAGGGGCGGCGACTGGTGAGTACGCCAAAAATTTTGACTAGCGGAGGCTAGAAG
GAGAGAGATGGGTGCGAGAGCGTCAGTATTAAGCGGGGGAGAATTAGATCGCGATGGGAAAAAATTCGGT
TAAGGCCAGGGGGAAAGAAAAAATATAAATTAAAACATATAGTATGGGCAAGCAGGGAGCTAGAACGATT
CGCAGTTAATCCTGGCCTGTTAGAAACATCAGAAGGCTGTAGACAAATACTGGGACAGCTACAACCATCC
CTTCAGACAGGATCAGAAGAACTTAGATCATTATATAATACAGTAGCAACCCTCTATTGTGTGCATCAAA
GGATAGAGATAAAAGACACCAAGGAAGCTTTAGACAAGATAGAGGAAGAGCAAAACAAAAGTAAGACCAC
CGCACAGCAAGCGGCCGCTGATCTTCAGACCTGGAGGAGGAGATATGAGGGACAATTGGAGAAGTGAATT
ATATAAATATAAAGTAGTAAAAATTGAACCATTAGGAGTAGCACCCACCAAGGCAAAGAGAAGAGTGGTG
CAGAGAGAAAAAAGAGCAGTGGGAATAGGAGCTTTGTTCCTTGGGTTCTTGGGAGCAGCAGGAAGCACTA
TGGGCGCAGCGTCAATGACGCTGACGGTACAGGCCAGACAATTATTGTCTGGTATAGTGCAGCAGCAGAA
CAATTTGCTGAGGGCTATTGAGGCGCAACAGCATCTGTTGCAACTCACAGTCTGGGGCATCAAGCAGCTC
CAGGCAAGAATCCTGGCTGTGGAAAGATACCTAAAGGATCAACAGCTCCTGGGGATTTGGGGTTGCTCTG
GAAAACTCATTTGCACCACTGCTGTGCCTTGGAATGCTAGTTGGAGTAATAAATCTCTGGAACAGATTTG
GAATCACACGACCTGGATGGAGTGGGACAGAGAAATTAACAATTACACAAGCTTAATACACTCCTTAATT
GAAGAATCGCAAAACCAGCAAGAAAAGAATGAACAAGAATTATTGGAATTAGATAAATGGGCAAGTTTGT
GGAATTGGTTTAACATAACAAATTGGCTGTGGTATATAAAATTATTCATAATGATAGTAGGAGGCTTGGT
AGGTTTAAGAATAGTTTTTGCTGTACTTTCTATAGTGAATAGAGTTAGGCAGGGATATTCACCATTATCG
TTTCAGACCCACCTCCCAACCCCGAGGGGACCCATGCATTGCATCTCAATTAGTCAGCAACCAGGTGTGG
AAAGTCCCCAGGCTCCCCAGCAGGCAGAAGTATGCAAAGCATGCGTCTCAATTAGTCAGCAACCATAGTC
CCGCCCCTAACTCCGCCCATCCCGCCCCTAACTCCGCCCAGTTCCGCCCATTCTCCGCCCCATGGCTGAC
TAATTTTTTTTATTTATGCAGAGGCCGAGGCCGCCTCGGCCTCTGAGCTATTCCAGAAGTAGTGAGGAGG
CTTTTTTGGAGGCCTAGGCTTTTGCAAAAAGCTTTCTAGAGGTACCACCGGAGCTTACCATGACCGAGTA
CAAGCCCACGGTGCGCCTCGCCACCCGCGACGACGTCCCCAGGGCCGTACGCACCCTCGCCGCCGCGTTC
GCCGACTACCCCGCCACGCGCCACACCGTCGATCCGGACCGCCACATCGAGCGGGTCACCGAGCTGCAAG
AACTCTTCCTCACGCGCGTCGGGCTCGACATCGGCAAGGTGTGGGTCGCGGACGACGGCGCCGCCGTGGC
GGTCTGGACCACGCCGGAGAGCGTCGAAGCGGGGGCGGTGTTCGCCGAGATCGGCCCGCGCATGGCCGAG
TTGAGCGGTTCCCGGCTGGCCGCGCAGCAACAGATGGAAGGCCTCCTGGCGCCGCACCGGCCCAAGGAGC
CCGCGTGGTTCCTGGCCACCGTCGGCGTCTCGCCCGACCACCAGGGCAAGGGTCTGGGCAGCGCCGTCGT
GCTCCCCGGAGTGGAGGCGGCCGAGCGCGCCGGGGTGCCCGCCTTCCTGGAGACCTCCGCGCCCCGCAAC
CTCCCCTTCTACGAGCGGCTCGGCTTCACCGTCACCGCCGACGTCGAGGTGCCCGAAGGACCGCGCACCT
GGTGCATGACCCGCAAGCCCGGTGCCAGTTAACGAATTCTAGATCTTGAGACAAATGGCAGTATTCATCC
ACAATTTTAAAAGAAAAGGGGGGATTGGGGGGTACAGTGCAGGGGAAAGAATAGTAGACATAATAGCAAC
AGACATACAAACTAAAGAATTACAAAAACAAATTACAAAAATTCAAAATTTTCGGGTTTATTACAGGGAC
AGCAGAGATCCACTTTGGCGCCGGCTCGAGGCCTGCAGGTGCAAAGATGGATAAAGTTTTAAACAGAGAG
GAATCTTTGCAGCTAATGGACCTTCTAGGTCTTGAAAGGAGTGGGAATTGGCTCCGGTGCCCGTCAGTGG
GCAGAGCGCACATCGCCCACAGTCCCCGAGAAGTTGGGGGGAGGGGTCGGCAATTGAACCGGTGCCTAGA
GAAGGTGGCGCGGGGTAAACTGGGAAAGTGATGTCGTGTACTGGCTCCGCCTTTTTCCCGAGGGTGGGGG
AGAACCGTATATAAGTGCAGTAGTCGCCGTGAACGTTCTTTTTCGCAACGGGTTTGCCGCCAGAACACAG
GTAAGTGCCGTGTGTGGTTCCCGCGGGCCTGGCCTCTTTACGGGTTATGGCCCTTGCGTGCCTTGAATTA
CTTCCACCTGGCTGCAGTACGTGATTCTTGATCCCGAGCTTCGGGTTGGAAGTGGGTGGGAGAGTTCGAG
GCCTTGCGCTTAAGGAGCCCCTTCGCCTCGTGCTTGAGTTGAGGCCTGGCCTGGGCGCTGGGGCCGCCGC
GTGCGAATCTGGTGGCACCTTCGCGCCTGTCTCGCTGCTTTCGATAAGTCTCTAGCCATTTAAAATTTTT
GATGACCTGCTGCGACGCTTTTTTTCTGGCAAGATAGTCTTGTAAATGCGGGCCAAGATCTGCACACTGG
TATTTCGGTTTTTGGGGCCGCGGGCGGCGACGGGGCCCGTGCGTCCCAGCGCACATGTTCGGCGAGGCGG
GGCCTGCGAGCGCGGCCACCGAGAATCGGACGGGGGTAGTCTCAAGCTGGCCGGCCTGCTCTGGTGCCTG
GCCTCGCGCCGCCGTGTATCGCCCCGCCCTGGGCGGCAAGGCTGGCCCGGTCGGCACCAGTTGCGTGAGC
GGAAAGATGGCCGCTTCCCGGCCCTGCTGCAGGGAGCTCAAAATGGAGGACGCGGCGCTCGGGAGAGCGG
GCGGGTGAGTCACCCACACAAAGGAAAAGGGCCTTTCCGTCCTCAGCCGTCGCTTCATGTGACTCCACGG
AGTACCGGGCGCCGTCCAGGCACCTCGATTAGTTCTCGAGCTTTTGGAGTACGTCGTCTTTAGGTTGGGG
GGAGGGGTTTTATGCGATGGAGTTTCCCCACACTGAGTGGGTGGAGACTGAAGTTAGGCCAGCTTGGCAC
TTGATGTAATTCTCCTTGGAATTTGCCCTTTTTGAGTTTGGATCTTGGTTCATTCTCAAGCCTCAGACAG
TGGTTCAAAGTTTTTTTCTTCCATTTCAGGTGTCGTGAGGCTAGCACCGCCACCATGACGCTTAACATGA
AGGAGACCCGATGGGGTGCCCCAGCTCCAGAGATCCCGCTGTGCGCTGGCTGTGACCAGCACATCCTGGA
CCGCTTCATCCTCAAGGCTCTGGACCGCCACTGGCACAGCAAGTGTCTCAAGTGCAGCGACTGCCACACG
CCACTGGCCGAGCGCTGCTTCAGCCGAGGGGAGAGCGTTTACTGCAAGGACGACTTTTTCAAGCGCTTCG
GGACCAAGTGCGCCGCGTGCCAGCTGGGCATCCCGCCCACGCAGGTGGTGCGCCGCGCCCAGGACTTCGT
GTACCACCTGCACTGCTTTGCCTGCGTCGTGTGCAAGCGGCAGCTGGCCACGGGCGACGAGTTCTACCTC
ATGGAGGACAGCCGGCTCGTGTGCAAGGCGGACTACGAAACCGCCAAGCAGCGAGAGGCCGAGGCCACGG
CCAAGCGGCCGCGCACGACCATCACCGCCAAGCAGCTGGAGACGCTGAAGAGCGCTTACAACACCTCGCC
CAAGCCGGCGCGCCACGTGCGCGAGCAGCTCTCGTCCGAGACGGGCCTGGACATGCGCGTGGTGCAGGTT
TGGTTCCAGAACCGCCGGGCCAAGGAGAAGAGGCTGAAGAAGGACGCCGGCCGGCAGCGCTGGGGGCAGT
ATTTCCGCAACATGAAGCGCTCCCGCGGCGGCTCCAAGTCGGACAAGGACAGCGTTCAGGAGGGGCAGGA
CAGCGACGCTGAGGTCTCCTTCCCCGATGAGCCTTCCTTGGCGGAAATGGGCCCGGCCAATGGCCTCTAC
GGGAGCTTGGGGGAACCCACCCAGGCCTTGGGCCGGCCCTCGGGAGCCCTGGGCAACTTCTCCCTGGAGC
ATGGAGGCCTGGCAGGCCCAGAGCAGTACCGAGAGCTGCGTCCCGGCAGCCCCTACGGTGTCCCCCCATC
CCCCGCCGCCCCGCAGAGCCTCCCTGGCCCCCAGCCCCTCCTCTCCAGCCTGGTGTACCCAGACACCAGC
TTGGGCCTTGTGCCCTCGGGAGCCCCCGGCGGGCCCCCACCCATGAGGGTGCTGGCAGGGAACGGACCCA
GTTCTGACCTATCCACGGGGAGCAGCGGGGGTTACCCCGACTTCCCTGCCAGCCCCGCCTCCTGGCTGGA
TGAGGTAGACCACGCTCAGTTCTAGTAATGAACTAGTCCGTAACTTGAAAGTATTTCGATTTCTTGGCTT
TATATATCTTGTGGAAAGGACGACTGATTATGCCGTATTCTTGCTATACGCGTTAAGTCGACAATCAACC
TCTGGATTACAAAATTTGTGAAAGATTGACTGGTATTCTTAACTATGTTGCTCCTTTTACGCTATGTGGA
TACGCTGCTTTAATGCCTTTGTATCATGCTATTGCTTCCCGTATGGCTTTCATTTTCTCCTCCTTGTATA
AATCCTGGTTGCTGTCTCTTTATGAGGAGTTGTGGCCCGTTGTCAGGCAACGTGGCGTGGTGTGCACTGT
GTTTGCTGACGCAACCCCCACTGGTTGGGGCATTGCCACCACCTGTCAGCTCCTTTCCGGGACTTTCGCT
TTCCCCCTCCCTATTGCCACGGCGGAACTCATCGCCGCCTGCCTTGCCCGCTGCTGGACAGGGGCTCGGC
TGTTGGGCACTGACAATTCCGTGGTGTTGTCGGGGAAATCATCGTCCTTTCCTTGGCTGCTCGCCTGTGT
TGCCACCTGGATTCTGCGCGGGACGTCCTTCTGCTACGTCCCTTCGGCCCTCAATCCAGCGGACCTTCCT
TCCCGCGGCCTGCTGCCGGCTCTGCGGCCTCTTCCGCGTCTTCGCCTTCGCCCTCAGACGAGTCGGATCT
CCCTTTGGGCCGCCTCCCCGCGTCGACTTTAAGACCAATGACTTACAAGGCAGCTGTAGATCTTAGCCAC
TTTTTAAAAGAAAAGGGGGGACTGGAAGGGCTAATTCACTCCCAACGAAGACAAGATCTGCTTTTTGCTT
GTACTGGGTCTCTCTGGTTAGACCAGATCTGAGCCTGGGAGCTCTCTGGCTAACTAGGGAACCCACTGCT
TAAGCCTCAATAAAGCTTGCCTTGAGTGCTTCAAGTAGTGTGTGCCCGTCTGTTGTGTGACTCTGGTAAC
TAGAGATCCCTCAGACCCTTTTAGTCAGTGTGGAAAATCTCTAGCAGTACGTATAGTAGTTCATGTCATC
TTATTATTCAGTATTTATAACTTGCAAAGAAATGAATATCAGAGAGTGAGAGGAACTTGTTTATTGCAGC
TTATAATGGTTACAAATAAAGCAATAGCATCACAAATTTCACAAATAAAGCATTTTTTTCACTGCATTCT
AGTTGTGGTTTGTCCAAACTCATCAATGTATCTTATCATGTCTGGCTCTAGCTATCCCGCCCCTAACTCC
GCCCATCCCGCCCCTAACTCCGCCCAGTTCCGCCCATTCTCCGCCCCATGGCTGACTAATTTTTTTTATT
TATGCAGAGGCCGAGGCCGCCTCGGCCTCTGAGCTATTCCAGAAGTAGTGAGGAGGCTTTTTTGGAGGCC
TAGGGACGTACCCAATTCGCCCTATAGTGAGTCGTATTACGCGCGCTCACTGGCCGTCGTTTTACAACGT
CGTGACTGGGAAAACCCTGGCGTTACCCAACTTAATCGCCTTGCAGCACATCCCCCTTTCGCCAGCTGGC
GTAATAGCGAAGAGGCCCGCACCGATCGCCCTTCCCAACAGTTGCGCAGCCTGAATGGCGAATGGG
[124 nt withheld, positions 6857-6980]
C
[91 nt withheld, positions 6982-7072]
A
[49 nt withheld, positions 7074-7122]
CCTTTGACGTTGGAGTCCACGTTCTTT
[37 nt withheld, positions 7150-7186]
ACCCTATCTCGGTCTATTCTTTTGATTTATAAGGGATTTTGCCGATTTCGGCCTATTGGTTAAAAAATGA
GCTGATTTAACAAAAATTTAACGCGAATTTTAACAAAATATTAACGCTTACAATTTAGGTGGCACTTTTC
GGGGAAATGTGCGCGGAACCCCTATTTGTTTATTTTTCTAAATACATTCAAATATGTATCCGCTCATGAG
ACAATAACCCTGATAAATGCTTCAATAATATTGAAAAAGGAAGAGTATGAGTATTCAACATTTCCGTGTC
GCCCTTATTCCCTTTTTTGCGGCATTTTGCCTTCCTGTTTTTGCTCACCCAGAAACGCTGGTGAAAGTAA
AAGATGCTGAAGATCAGTTGGGTGCACGAGTGGGTTACATCGAACTGGATCTCAACAGCGGTAAGATCCT
TGAGAGTTTTCGCCCCGAAGAACGTTTTCCAATGATGAGCACTTTTAAAGTTCTGCTATGTGGCGCGGTA
TTATCCCGTATTGACGCCGGGCAAGAGCAACTCGGTCGCCGCATACACTATTCTCAGAATGACTTGGTTG
AGTACTCACCAGTCACAGAAAAGCATCTTACGGATGGCATGACAGTAAGAGAATTATGCAGTGCTGCCAT
AACCATGAGTGATAACACTGCGGCCAACTTACTTCTGACAACGATCGGAGGACCGAAGGAGCTAACCGCT
TTTTTGCACAACATGGGGGATCATGTAACTCGCCTTGATCGTTGGGAACCGGAGCTGAATGAAGCCATAC
CAAACGACGAGCGTGACACCACGATGCCTGTAGCAATGGCAACAACGTTGCGCAAACTATTAACTGGCGA
ACTACTTACTCTAGCTTCCCGGCAACAATTAATAGACTGGATGGAGGCGGATAAAGTTGCAGGACCACTT
CTGCGCTCGGCCCTTCCGGCTGGCTGGTTTATTGCTGATAAATCTGGAGCCGGTGAGCGTGGGTCTCGCG
GTATCATTGCAGCACTGGGGCCAGATGGTAAGCCCTCCCGTATCGTAGTTATCTACACGACGGGGAGTCA
GGCAACTATGGATGAACGAAATAGACAGATCGCTGAGATAGGTGCCTCACTGATTAAGCATTGGTAACTG
TCAGACCAAGTTTACTCATATATACTTTAGATTGATTTAAAACTTCATTTTTAATTTAAAAGGATCTAGG
TGAAGATCCTTTTTGATAATCTCATGACCAAAATCCCTTAACGTGAGTTTTCGTTCCACTGAGCGTCAGA
CCCCGTAGAAAAGATCAAAGGATCTTCTTGAGATCCTTTTTTTCTGCGCGTAATCTGCTGCTTGCAAACA
AAAAAACCACCGCTACCAGCGGTGGTTTGTTTGCCGGATCAAGAGCTACCAACTCTTTTTCCGAAGGTAA
CTGGCTTCAGCAGAGCGCAGATACCAAATACTGTTCTTCTAGTGTAGCCGTAGTTAGGCCACCACTTCAA
GAACTCTGTAGCACCGCCTACATACCTCGCTCTGCTAATCCTGTTACCAGTGGCTGCTGCCAGTGGCGAT
AAGTCGTGTCTTACCGGGTTGGACTCAAGACGATAGTTACCGGATAAGGCGCAGCGGTCGGGCTGAACGG
GGGGTTCGTGCACACAGCCCAGCTTGGAGCGAACGACCTACACCGAACTGAGATACCTACAGCGTGAGCT
ATGAGAAAGCGCCACGCTTCCCGAAGGGAGAAAGGCGGACAGGTATCCGGTAAGCGGCAGGGTCGGAACA
GGAGAGCGCACGAGGGAGCTTCCAGGGGGAAACGCCTGGTATCTTTATAGTCCTGTCGGGTTTCGCCACC
TCTGACTTGAGCGTCGATTTTTGTGATGCTCGTCAGGGGGGCGGAGCCTATGGAAAAACGCCAGCAACGC
GGCCTTTTTACGGTTCCTGGCCTTTTGCTGGCCTTTTGCTCACATGTTCTTTCCTGCGTTATCCCCTGAT
TCTGTGGATAACCGTATTACCGCCTTTGAGTGAGCTGATACCGCTCGCCGCAGCCGAACGACCGAGCGCA
GCGAGTCAGTGAGCGAGGAAGCGGAAGAGCGCCCAATACGCAAACCGCCTCTCCCCGCGCGTTGGCCGAT
TCATTAATGCAGCTGGCACGACAGGTTTCCCGACTGGAAAGCGGGCAGTGAGCGCAACGCAATTAATGTG
AGTTAGCTCACTCATTAGGCACCCCAGGCTTTACACTTTATGCTTCCGGCTCGTATGTTGTGTGGAATTG
TGAGCGGATAACAATTTCACACAGGAAACAGCTATGACCATGATTACGCCAAGCGCGCAATTAACCCTCA
CTAAAGGGAACAAAAGCTGGAGCTGCAAGC
Features (pLannotate 1.2.2; 31 found; start..end, strand, type, name):
      5..231     +  promoter       RSV promoter: Rous sarcoma virus enhancer/promoter
    232..412     +  LTR            5' LTR (truncated): truncated 5' long terminal repeat (LTR) from HIV-1
    459..584     +  misc_feature   HIV-1 Ψ: packaging signal of human immunodeficiency virus type 1
    568..931     +  CDS            HIV-1 gag (fragment): gag protein from human immunodeficiency virus 1; gag
   1077..1310    +  misc_feature   RRE: The Rev response element (RRE) of HIV-1 allows for Rev-dependent mRNA export from the nucleus to the cytoplasm.
   1687..1713    +  CDS            Rev (fragment): human immunodeficiency virus 1 (HIV-1) Rev protein; rev; enhances nuclear export of unspliced and incompletely spliced viral mRNAs
   1720..1743    +  promoter       SV40 promoter (fragment): SV40 early promoter
   1744..1815    +  promoter       SV40 promoter (fragment): SV40 enhancer and early promoter
   1839..1974    +  rep_origin     SV40 ori: SV40 origin of replication
   2020..2616    +  CDS            PuroR (fragment): puromycin N-acetyltransferase; pac from Streptomyces; confers resistance to puromycin
   2665..2782    +  misc_feature   cPPT/CTS: central polypurine tract and central termination sequence of HIV-1
   2847..2913    +  CDS            small t antigen (fragment): SV40 (simian virus 40) small t antigen
   2920..4098    +  promoter       EF-1α promoter: strong constitutive promoter for human elongation factor EF-1α
   4088..5272    +  CDS            LHX3: LHX3_HUMAN - Experimental evidence at protein level: Swiss-Prot protein existence level 1. Acts as a transcriptional activator. Binds to and activates the promoter of the alpha-glycoprotein gene, and synergistically enhances transcription from the prolactin promoter in cooperation with POU1F1/Pit-1 (By similarity). Required for the establishment of the specialized cells of the pituitary gland and the nervous system. Involved in the development of interneurons and motor neurons in cooperation with LDB1 and ISL1. From Homo sapiens (Human).
   5288..5341    +  promoter       U6 promoter (fragment): RNA polymerase III promoter for human U6 snRNA
   5383..5971    +  misc_feature   WPRE: woodchuck hepatitis virus posttranscriptional regulatory element
   6022..6041    +  misc_feature   cPPT/CTS (fragment): central polypurine tract and central termination sequence of HIV-1
   6043..6276    +  LTR            3' LTR (ΔU3): self-inactivating 3' long terminal repeat (LTR) from HIV-1
   6354..6475    +  polyA_signal   SV40 poly(A) signal: SV40 polyadenylation signal
   6515..6650    +  rep_origin     SV40 ori: SV40 origin of replication
   6671..6689    -  promoter       T7 promoter: promoter for bacteriophage T7 RNA polymerase
   6697..6852    +  CDS            lacZα (fragment): LacZα fragment of β-galactosidase; lacZ fragment
   6857..7285    +  rep_origin     f1 ori (sequence partly withheld): f1 bacteriophage origin of replication; arrow indicates direction of (+) strand synthesis
   7338..7442    +  promoter       AmpR promoter: bla
   7443..8303    +  CDS            AmpR: β-lactamase; bla; confers resistance to ampicillin, carbenicillin, and related antibiotics
   8474..9062    +  rep_origin     ori: high-copy-number ColE1/pMB1/pBR322/pUC origin of replication
   9245..9337    +  CDS            lacI (fragment): lac repressor; lacI; The lac repressor binds to the lac operator to inhibit transcription in E. coli. This inhibition can be relieved by adding lactose or isopropyl-β-D-thiogalactopyranoside (IPTG).
   9350..9371    +  protein_bind   CAP binding site: CAP binding activates transcription in the presence of cAMP. E. coli catabolite activator protein
   9386..9416    +  promoter       lac promoter: promoter for the E. coli lac operon
   9424..9440    +  protein_bind   lac operator: The lac repressor binds to the lac operator to inhibit transcription in E. coli. This inhibition can be relieved by adding lactose or isopropyl-β-D-thiogalactopyranoside (IPTG). lac repressor encoded by lacI
   9485..9503    +  promoter       T3 promoter: promoter for bacteriophage T3 RNA polymerase
