[The description below was written by a language model from this plasmid's Addgene catalogue record and pLannotate feature annotations shown in this document.]
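Description:
TFORF0818 is a lentiviral mammalian expression plasmid built on the pLX_TRC317 backbone and carrying the human LHX3 open reading frame, one member of a barcoded transcription factor ORF collection. It is propagated in E. coli through a high-copy ColE1/pUC-type origin with ampicillin resistance (AmpR). An f1 origin and remnants of a lac/T7/T3 cloning region are also annotated in the bacterial portion. The depositor notes that the plasmid can recombine, which is a common concern for LTR-containing vectors.

The transfer cassette has a third-generation, self-inactivating layout. An RSV promoter drives a truncated HIV-1 5' LTR, followed by the Ψ packaging signal with a partial gag sequence, the Rev response element for Rev-dependent export of the genomic RNA, a cPPT/CTS element, and a ΔU3 3' LTR with a downstream SV40 polyadenylation signal. Inside the provirus, an SV40 early promoter/origin region precedes the puromycin N-acetyltransferase gene, allowing puromycin selection of transduced cells. A separate EF-1α promoter drives constitutive expression of LHX3, a LIM-homeodomain transcriptional activator involved in pituitary and motor neuron/interneuron development. A WPRE lies downstream of the ORF to enhance transcript stability and expression.

According to the record, each ORF in the collection is paired with a unique 24-bp barcode that identifies the transcription factor in pooled overexpression screens, such as those for directed differentiation. The barcode is not annotated in the feature table, so its position is not stated, although a short U6 promoter fragment is called between the ORF and the WPRE. The ORF was made by gene synthesis, and no epitope tag or fluorescent reporter is annotated.
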