Addgene plasmid #142694: TFORF0818
Purpose: Lentiviral vector for overexpressing transcription factor ORFs with unique 24-bp barcodes. Barcodes facilitate identification of transcription factors in pooled screens.
Depositing lab: Feng Zhang. Depositing organization: Broad Institute. Publication: A transcription factor atlas of directed differentiation. Joung J, Ma S, Tay T, Geiger-Schuller KR, Kirchgatterer PC, Verdine VK, Guo B, Arias-Garcia MA, Allen WE, Singh A, Kuksenko O, Abudayyeh OO, Gootenberg JS, Fu Z, Macrae RK, Buenrostro JD, Regev A, Zhang F. Cell. 2023 Jan 5;186(1):209-229.e26. doi: 10.1016/j.cell.2022.11.026. PubMed 36608654.
Backbone
  Vector backbone: pLX_TRC317
  Backbone manufacturer: Broad Institute Genetic Perturbation Platform
  Backbone size w/o insert (bp): 8264
  Vector type: Mammalian Expression, Lentiviral
  Selectable markers: Puromycin
Growth in bacteria
  Bacterial resistance: Ampicillin, 100 μg/mL
  Growth temperature: 37°C
  Growth strain: NEB Stable
  Copy number: High Copy
Gene/Insert
  Gene/Insert name: LHX3
  Species: H. sapiens (human)
  Insert size (bp): 1262
  Entrez Gene: LHX3 (a.k.a. CPHD3, LIM3, M2-LHX3)
  Promoter: EF1a
  Cloning method: Unknown
  Sequencing primers: 5′ GGGTGGAGACTGAAGTTAGGCCAG; 3′ CACATAGCGTAAAAGGAGCAACATAG
Terms and licenses: Academic/Nonprofit Terms; Industry Terms: Not Available to Industry
Depositor comments: XM_005263410,ENST00000619587 . The transcription factor ORF portion of this plasmid was synthesized by Genewiz. Please test multiple small colonies in case of plasmid recombination. To make this collection available in a timely manner, a portion of this collection was not fully sequenced by Addgene. If an Addgene verified full plasmid sequence is not available, please contact us prior to placing an order to request the full sequence.
How to cite: TFORF0818 was a gift from Feng Zhang (Addgene plasmid # 142694 ; http://n2t.net/addgene:142694 ; RRID:Addgene_142694)
