>Addgene plasmid #142694 | TFORF0818 | depositor partial sequence | sequence record 280220 | Insert
ACCGCCACCATGACGCTTAACATGAAGGAGACCCGATGGGGTGCCCCAGCTCCAGAGATCCCGCTGTGCG
CTGGCTGTGACCAGCACATCCTGGACCGCTTCATCCTCAAGGCTCTGGACCGCCACTGGCACAGCAAGTG
TCTCAAGTGCAGCGACTGCCACACGCCACTGGCCGAGCGCTGCTTCAGCCGAGGGGAGAGCGTTTACTGC
AAGGACGACTTTTTCAAGCGCTTCGGGACCAAGTGCGCCGCGTGCCAGCTGGGCATCCCGCCCACGCAGG
TGGTGCGCCGCGCCCAGGACTTCGTGTACCACCTGCACTGCTTTGCCTGCGTCGTGTGCAAGCGGCAGCT
GGCCACGGGCGACGAGTTCTACCTCATGGAGGACAGCCGGCTCGTGTGCAAGGCGGACTACGAAACCGCC
AAGCAGCGAGAGGCCGAGGCCACGGCCAAGCGGCCGCGCACGACCATCACCGCCAAGCAGCTGGAGACGC
TGAAGAGCGCTTACAACACCTCGCCCAAGCCGGCGCGCCACGTGCGCGAGCAGCTCTCGTCCGAGACGGG
CCTGGACATGCGCGTGGTGCAGGTTTGGTTCCAGAACCGCCGGGCCAAGGAGAAGAGGCTGAAGAAGGAC
GCCGGCCGGCAGCGCTGGGGGCAGTATTTCCGCAACATGAAGCGCTCCCGCGGCGGCTCCAAGTCGGACA
AGGACAGCGTTCAGGAGGGGCAGGACAGCGACGCTGAGGTCTCCTTCCCCGATGAGCCTTCCTTGGCGGA
AATGGGCCCGGCCAATGGCCTCTACGGGAGCTTGGGGGAACCCACCCAGGCCTTGGGCCGGCCCTCGGGA
GCCCTGGGCAACTTCTCCCTGGAGCATGGAGGCCTGGCAGGCCCAGAGCAGTACCGAGAGCTGCGTCCCG
GCAGCCCCTACGGTGTCCCCCCATCCCCCGCCGCCCCGCAGAGCCTCCCTGGCCCCCAGCCCCTCCTCTC
CAGCCTGGTGTACCCAGACACCAGCTTGGGCCTTGTGCCCTCGGGAGCCCCCGGCGGGCCCCCACCCATG
AGGGTGCTGGCAGGGAACGGACCCAGTTCTGACCTATCCACGGGGAGCAGCGGGGGTTACCCCGACTTCC
CTGCCAGCCCCGCCTCCTGGCTGGATGAGGTAGACCACGCTCAGTTCTAGTAATGAACTAGTCCGTAACT
TGAAAGTATTTCGATTTCTTGGCTTTATATATCTTGTGGAAAGGACGACTGATTATGCCGTATTCTTGCT
AT
