>Addgene plasmid #142694 | TFORF0818 | depositor partial sequence | sequence record 280221 | Barcode
CTGATTATGCCGTATTCTTGCTAT
